>Addgene plasmid #15517 | pCDNA3 Flag MKK4beta | depositor partial sequence | sequence record 8305 | Author sequence
AAGCTTCGGCAGCCAACATGGACTATAAGGACGATGATGACAAAATGGCGGCTCCGAGCCCGAGCGGCGG
CGGCGGCTCCGGGGGCGGCAGCGGCAGCGGCACCCCCGGCCCCGTAGGGTCCCCGGCGCCAGGCCACCCG
GCCGTCAGCAGCATGCAGGGTAAACGCAAAGCACTGAAGTTGAATTTTGCAAATCCACCTTTCAAATCTA
CAGCAAGGTTTACTCTGAATCCCAATCCTACAGGAGTTCAAAACCCACACATAGAGAGACTGAGAACACA
CAGCATTGAGTCATCAGGAAAACTGAAGATCTCCCCTGAACAACACTGGGATTTCACTGCAGAGGACTTG
AAAGACCTTGGAGAAATTGGACGAGGAGCTTATGGTTCTGTCAACAAAATGGTCCACAAACCAAGTGGGC
AAATAATGGCAGTTAAAAGAATTCGGTCAACAGTGGATGAAAAAGAACAAAAACAACTTCTTATGGATTT
GGATGTAGTAATGCGGAGTAGTGATTGCCCATACATTGTTCAGTTTTATGGTGCACTCTTCAGAGAGGGT
GACTGTTGGATCTGTATGGAACTCATGTCTACCTCGTTTGATAAGTTTTACAAATATGTATATAGTGTAT
TAGATGATGTTATTCCAGAAGAAATTTTAGGCAAAATCACTTTAGCAACTGTGAAAGCACTAAACCACTT
AAAAGAAAACTTGAAAATTATTCACAGAGATATCAAACCTTCCAATATTCTTCTGGACAGAAGTGGAAAT
ATTAAGCTCTGTGACTTCGGCATCAGTGGACAGCTTGTGGACTCTATTGCCAAGACAAGAGATGCTGGCT
GTAGGCCATACATGGCACCTGAAAGAATAGACCCAAGCGCATCACGACAAGGATATGATGTCCGCTCTGA
TGTCTGGAGTTTGGGGATCACATTGTATGAGTTGGCCACAGGCCGATTTCCTTATCCAAAGTGGAATAGT
GTATTTGATCAACTAACACAAGTCGTGAAAGGAGATCCTCCGCAGCTGAGTAATTCTGAGGAAAGGGAAT
TCTCCCCGAGTTTCATCAACTTTGTCAACTTGTGCCTTACGAAGGATGAATCCAAAAGGCCAAAGTATAA
AGAGCTTCTGAAACATCCCTTTATTTTGATGTATGAAGAACGTGCCGTTGAGGTCGCATGCTATGTTTGT
AAAATCCTGGATCAAATGCCAGCTACTCCCAGCTCTCCCATGTATGTCGATTGACCGCTCGAGCATGCAT
CTAGA
