>Addgene plasmid #15517 | pCDNA3 Flag MKK4beta | addgene partial sequence | sequence record 29152 | 15517 with CMV-F
GAGCTCTCTGGCTAACTAGAGAACCCACTGCTTACTGGCTTATCGAAATTAATACGACTCACTATAGGGA
GACCCAAGCTTCGGCAGCCAACATGGACTATAAGGACGATGATGACAAAATGGCGGCTCCGAGCCCGAGC
GGCGGCGGCGGCTCCGGGGGCGGCAGCGGCAGCGGCACCCCCGGCCCCGTAGGGTCCCCGGCGCCAGGCC
ACCCGGCCGTCAGCAGCATGCAGGGTAAACGCAAAGCACTGAAGTTGAATTTTGCAAATCCACCTTTCAA
ATCTACAGCAAGGTTTACTCTGAATCCCAATCCTACAGGAGTTCAAAACCCACACATAGAGAGACTGAGA
ACACACAGCATTGAGTCATCAGGAAAACTGAAGATCTCCCCTGAACAACACTGGGATTTCACTGCAGAGG
ACTTGAAAGACCTTGGAGAAATTGGACGAGGAGCTTATGGTTCTGTCAACAAAATGGTCCACAAACCAAG
TGGGCAAATAATGGCAGTTAAAAGAATTCGGTCAACAGTGGATGAAAAAGAACAAAAACAACTTCTTATG
GATTTGGATGTAGTAATGCGGAGTAGTGATTGCCCATACATTGTTCAGTTTTATGGTGCACTCTTCAGAG
AGGGTGACTGTTGGATCTGTATGGAACTCATGTCTACCTCGTTTGATAAGTTTTACAAATATGTATATAG
TGTATTAGATGATGTTATTCCAGAAGAAATTTTAGGCAAAATCACTTTAGCAACTGTGAAAGCACTAAAC
CACTTAAAAGAAAACTTGAAA
