[The description below was written by a language model from this plasmid's Addgene catalogue record.]
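Description:
pCDNA3 Flag MKK4beta is an expression plasmid built on the Invitrogen pcDNA3 backbone (about 5.4 kb without insert) carrying a roughly 1.26 kb human MAP2K4 cDNA, the beta isoform of MKK4 (also known as SEK1, JNKK1 or MEK4). The coding sequence was inserted by restriction cloning between the HindIII and XbaI sites of the polylinker, both of which remain intact, and it bears an N-terminal Flag epitope for detection or immunoprecipitation of the expressed kinase with anti-Flag antibodies. The plasmid is maintained at high copy number in E. coli under ampicillin selection.

The catalogue entry lists the vector type as bacterial expression, but pcDNA3 is generally known as a mammalian expression vector in which the insert sits downstream of the CMV immediate-early promoter and upstream of a polyadenylation signal, with a neomycin resistance cassette for G418 selection of transfected cells. No feature table is supplied, so these elements are inferred from the named backbone rather than confirmed for this clone. The T7 and SP6 sequencing primers named in the record correspond to the phage promoter sites that flank the pcDNA3 polylinker, which can also serve for in vitro transcription.

MKK4 is a dual-specificity MAP kinase kinase that phosphorylates and activates stress-responsive MAP kinases, notably JNK. The associated publication concerns the definition of independent human MAP kinase signalling pathways by MEK and MKK isoforms, so the construct is suited to expressing epitope-tagged MKK4 for studies of kinase activity, substrate specificity and pathway wiring.
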