Addgene plasmid #15517: pCDNA3 Flag MKK4beta
Depositing lab: Roger Davis. Depositing organization: University of Massachusetts, Worcester. Publication: Independent human MAP-kinase signal transduction pathways defined by MEK and MKK isoforms. Derijard B, Raingeaud J, Barrett T, Wu IH, Han J, Ulevitch RJ, Davis RJ. Science. 1995 Feb 3. 267(5198):682-5. 10.1126/science.7839144 PubMed 7839144.
Backbone
  Vector backbone: pcDNA3
  Backbone manufacturer: invitrogen
  Backbone size w/o insert (bp): 5446
  Vector type: Bacterial Expression
Growth in bacteria
  Bacterial resistance: Ampicillin, 100 μg/mL
  Growth temperature: 37°C
  Growth strain: DH5alpha
  Copy number: High Copy
Gene/Insert
  Gene/Insert name: pCDNA3 Flag MKK4beta
  Species: H. sapiens (human)
  Insert size (bp): 1259
  GenBank ID: NM_003010
  Entrez Gene: MAP2K4 (a.k.a. JNKK, JNKK1, MAPKK4, MEK4, MKK4, PRKMK4, SAPKK-1, SAPKK1, SEK1, SERK1, SKK1)
  Tag / fusion protein: Flag (N terminal on insert)
  Cloning method: Restriction Enzyme; 5′ cloning site Hind III (not destroyed); 3′ cloning site Xba I (not destroyed)
  Sequencing primers: 5′ T7; 3′ SP6
Terms and licenses: Academic/Nonprofit Terms; Industry Terms: Not Available to Industry
How to cite: pCDNA3 Flag MKK4beta was a gift from Roger Davis (Addgene plasmid # 15517 ; http://n2t.net/addgene:15517 ; RRID:Addgene_15517)
